>Addgene plasmid #141967 | TFORF2199 | addgene full sequence | sequence record 395884 | Addgene NGS Result
TTAATGTAGTCTTATGCAATACTCTTGTAGTCTTGCAACATGGTAACGATGAGTTAGCAACATGCCTTAC
AAGGAGAGAAAAAGCACCGTGCATGCCGATTGGTGGAAGTAAGGTGGTACGATCGTGCCTTATTAGGAAG
GCAACAGACGGGTCTGACATGGATTGGACGAACCACTGAATTGCCGCATTGCAGAGATATTGTATTTAAG
TGCCTAGCTCGATACATAAACGGGTCTCTCTGGTTAGACCAGATCTGAGCCTGGGAGCTCTCTGGCTAAC
TAGGGAACCCACTGCTTAAGCCTCAATAAAGCTTGCCTTGAGTGCTTCAAGTAGTGTGTGCCCGTCTGTT
GTGTGACTCTGGTAACTAGAGATCCCTCAGACCCTTTTAGTCAGTGTGGAAAATCTCTAGCAGTGGCGCC
CGAACAGGGACTTGAAAGCGAAAGGGAAACCAGAGGAGCTCTCTCGACGCAGGACTCGGCTTGCTGAAGC
GCGCACGGCAAGAGGCGAGGGGCGGCGACTGGTGAGTACGCCAAAAATTTTGACTAGCGGAGGCTAGAAG
GAGAGAGATGGGTGCGAGAGCGTCAGTATTAAGCGGGGGAGAATTAGATCGCGATGGGAAAAAATTCGGT
TAAGGCCAGGGGGAAAGAAAAAATATAAATTAAAACATATAGTATGGGCAAGCAGGGAGCTAGAACGATT
CGCAGTTAATCCTGGCCTGTTAGAAACATCAGAAGGCTGTAGACAAATACTGGGACAGCTACAACCATCC
CTTCAGACAGGATCAGAAGAACTTAGATCATTATATAATACAGTAGCAACCCTCTATTGTGTGCATCAAA
GGATAGAGATAAAAGACACCAAGGAAGCTTTAGACAAGATAGAGGAAGAGCAAAACAAAAGTAAGACCAC
CGCACAGCAAGCGGCCGCTGATCTTCAGACCTGGAGGAGGAGATATGAGGGACAATTGGAGAAGTGAATT
ATATAAATATAAAGTAGTAAAAATTGAACCATTAGGAGTAGCACCCACCAAGGCAAAGAGAAGAGTGGTG
CAGAGAGAAAAAAGAGCAGTGGGAATAGGAGCTTTGTTCCTTGGGTTCTTGGGAGCAGCAGGAAGCACTA
TGGGCGCAGCGTCAATGACGCTGACGGTACAGGCCAGACAATTATTGTCTGGTATAGTGCAGCAGCAGAA
CAATTTGCTGAGGGCTATTGAGGCGCAACAGCATCTGTTGCAACTCACAGTCTGGGGCATCAAGCAGCTC
CAGGCAAGAATCCTGGCTGTGGAAAGATACCTAAAGGATCAACAGCTCCTGGGGATTTGGGGTTGCTCTG
GAAAACTCATTTGCACCACTGCTGTGCCTTGGAATGCTAGTTGGAGTAATAAATCTCTGGAACAGATTTG
GAATCACACGACCTGGATGGAGTGGGACAGAGAAATTAACAATTACACAAGCTTAATACACTCCTTAATT
GAAGAATCGCAAAACCAGCAAGAAAAGAATGAACAAGAATTATTGGAATTAGATAAATGGGCAAGTTTGT
GGAATTGGTTTAACATAACAAATTGGCTGTGGTATATAAAATTATTCATAATGATAGTAGGAGGCTTGGT
AGGTTTAAGAATAGTTTTTGCTGTACTTTCTATAGTGAATAGAGTTAGGCAGGGATATTCACCATTATCG
TTTCAGACCCACCTCCCAACCCCGAGGGGACCCATGCATTGCATCTCAATTAGTCAGCAACCAGGTGTGG
AAAGTCCCCAGGCTCCCCAGCAGGCAGAAGTATGCAAAGCATGCGTCTCAATTAGTCAGCAACCATAGTC
CCGCCCCTAACTCCGCCCATCCCGCCCCTAACTCCGCCCAGTTCCGCCCATTCTCCGCCCCATGGCTGAC
TAATTTTTTTTATTTATGCAGAGGCCGAGGCCGCCTCGGCCTCTGAGCTATTCCAGAAGTAGTGAGGAGG
CTTTTTTGGAGGCCTAGGCTTTTGCAAAAAGCTTTCTAGAGGTACCACCGGAGCTTACCATGACCGAGTA
CAAGCCCACGGTGCGCCTCGCCACCCGCGACGACGTCCCCAGGGCCGTACGCACCCTCGCCGCCGCGTTC
GCCGACTACCCCGCCACGCGCCACACCGTCGATCCGGACCGCCACATCGAGCGGGTCACCGAGCTGCAAG
AACTCTTCCTCACGCGCGTCGGGCTCGACATCGGCAAGGTGTGGGTCGCGGACGACGGCGCCGCCGTGGC
GGTCTGGACCACGCCGGAGAGCGTCGAAGCGGGGGCGGTGTTCGCCGAGATCGGCCCGCGCATGGCCGAG
TTGAGCGGTTCCCGGCTGGCCGCGCAGCAACAGATGGAAGGCCTCCTGGCGCCGCACCGGCCCAAGGAGC
CCGCGTGGTTCCTGGCCACCGTCGGCGTCTCGCCCGACCACCAGGGCAAGGGTCTGGGCAGCGCCGTCGT
GCTCCCCGGAGTGGAGGCGGCCGAGCGCGCCGGGGTGCCCGCCTTCCTGGAGACCTCCGCGCCCCGCAAC
CTCCCCTTCTACGAGCGGCTCGGCTTCACCGTCACCGCCGACGTCGAGGTGCCCGAAGGACCGCGCACCT
GGTGCATGACCCGCAAGCCCGGTGCCAGTTAACGAATTCTAGATCTTGAGACAAATGGCAGTATTCATCC
ACAATTTTAAAAGAAAAGGGGGGATTGGGGGGTACAGTGCAGGGGAAAGAATAGTAGACATAATAGCAAC
AGACATACAAACTAAAGAATTACAAAAACAAATTACAAAAATTCAAAATTTTCGGGTTTATTACAGGGAC
AGCAGAGATCCACTTTGGCGCCGGCTCGAGGCCTGCAGGTGCAAAGATGGATAAAGTTTTAAACAGAGAG
GAATCTTTGCAGCTAATGGACCTTCTAGGTCTTGAAAGGAGTGGGAATTGGCTCCGGTGCCCGTCAGTGG
GCAGAGCGCACATCGCCCACAGTCCCCGAGAAGTTGGGGGGAGGGGTCGGCAATTGAACCGGTGCCTAGA
GAAGGTGGCGCGGGGTAAACTGGGAAAGTGATGTCGTGTACTGGCTCCGCCTTTTTCCCGAGGGTGGGGG
AGAACCGTATATAAGTGCAGTAGTCGCCGTGAACGTTCTTTTTCGCAACGGGTTTGCCGCCAGAACACAG
GTAAGTGCCGTGTGTGGTTCCCGCGGGCCTGGCCTCTTTACGGGTTATGGCCCTTGCGTGCCTTGAATTA
CTTCCACCTGGCTGCAGTACGTGATTCTTGATCCCGAGCTTCGGGTTGGAAGTGGGTGGGAGAGTTCGAG
GCCTTGCGCTTAAGGAGCCCCTTCGCCTCGTGCTTGAGTTGAGGCCTGGCCTGGGCGCTGGGGCCGCCGC
GTGCGAATCTGGTGGCACCTTCGCGCCTGTCTCGCTGCTTTCGATAAGTCTCTAGCCATTTAAAATTTTT
GATGACCTGCTGCGACGCTTTTTTTCTGGCAAGATAGTCTTGTAAATGCGGGCCAAGATCTGCACACTGG
TATTTCGGTTTTTGGGGCCGCGGGCGGCGACGGGGCCCGTGCGTCCCAGCGCACATGTTCGGCGAGGCGG
GGCCTGCGAGCGCGGCCACCGAGAATCGGACGGGGGTAGTCTCAAGCTGGCCGGCCTGCTCTGGTGCCTG
GCCTCGCGCCGCCGTGTATCGCCCCGCCCTGGGCGGCAAGGCTGGCCCGGTCGGCACCAGTTGCGTGAGC
GGAAAGATGGCCGCTTCCCGGCCCTGCTGCAGGGAGCTCAAAATGGAGGACGCGGCGCTCGGGAGAGCGG
GCGGGTGAGTCACCCACACAAAGGAAAAGGGCCTTTCCGTCCTCAGCCGTCGCTTCATGTGACTCCACGG
AGTACCGGGCGCCGTCCAGGCACCTCGATTAGTTCTCGAGCTTTTGGAGTACGTCGTCTTTAGGTTGGGG
GGAGGGGTTTTATGCGATGGAGTTTCCCCACACTGAGTGGGTGGAGACTGAAGTTAGGCCAGCTTGGCAC
TTGATGTAATTCTCCTTGGAATTTGCCCTTTTTGAGTTTGGATCTTGGTTCATTCTCAAGCCTCAGACAG
TGGTTCAAAGTTTTTTTCTTCCATTTCAGGTGTCGTGAGGCTAGCACCGCCACCATGGACACCAAACATT
TCCTGCCGCTCGATTTCTCCACCCAGGTGAACTCCTCCCTCACCTCCCCGACGGGGCGAGGCTCCATGGC
TGCCCCCTCGCTGCACCCGTCCCTGGGGCCTGGCATCGGCTCCCCGGGACAGCTGCATTCTCCCATCAGC
ACCCTGAGCTCCCCCATCAACGGCATGGGCCCGCCTTTCTCGGTCATCAGCTCCCCCATGGGCCCCCACT
CCATGTCGGTGCCCACCACACCCACCCTGGGCTTCAGCACTGGCAGCCCCCAGCTCAGCTCACCTATGAA
CCCCGTCAGCAGCAGCGAGGACATCAAGCCCCCCCTGGGCCTCAATGGCGTCCTCAAGGTCCCCGCCCAC
CCCTCAGGAAACATGGCTTCCTTCACCAAGCACATCTGCGCCATCTGCGGGGACCGCTCCTCAGGCAAGC
ACTATGGAGTGTACAGCTGCGAGGGGTGCAAGGGCTTCTTCAAGCGGACGGTGCGCAAGGACCTGACCTA
CACCTGCCGCGACAACAAGGACTGCCTGATTGACAAGCGGCAGCGGAACCGGTGCCAGTACTGCCGCTAC
CAGAAGTGCCTGGCCATGGGCATGAAGCGGGAAGCCGTGCAGGAGGAGCGGCAGCGTGGCAAGGACCGGA
ACGAGAATGAGGTGGAGTCGACCAGCAGCGCCAACGAGGACATGCCGGTGGAGAGGATCCTGGAGGCTGA
GCTGGCCGTGGAGCCCAAGACCGAGACCTACGTGGAGGCAAACATGGGGCTGAACCCCAGCTCGCCGAAC
GACCCTGTCACCAACATTTGCCAAGCAGCCGACAAACAGCTTTTCACCCTGGTGGAGTGGGCCAAGCGGA
TCCCACACTTCTCAGAGCTGCCCCTGGACGACCAGGTCATCCTGCTGCGGGCAGGCTGGAATGAGCTGCT
CATCGCCTCCTTCTCCCACCGCTCCATCGCCGTGAAGGACGGGATCCTCCTGGCCACCGGGCTGCACGTC
CACCGGAACAGCGCCCACAGCGCAGGGGTGGGCGCCATCTTTGACAGGGTGCTGACGGAGCTTGTGTCCA
AGATGCGGGACATGCAGATGGACAAGACGGAGCTGGGCTGCCTGCGCGCCATCGTCCTCTTTAACCCTGA
CTCCAAGGGGCTCTCGAACCCGGCCGAGGTGGAGGCGCTGAGGGAGAAGGTCTATGCGTCCTTGGAGGCC
TACTGCAAGCACAAGTACCCAGAGCAGCCGGGAAGGTTCGCTAAGCTCTTGCTCCGCCTGCCGGCTCTGC
GCTCCATCGGGCTCAAATGCCTGGAACATCTCTTCTTCTTCAAGCTCATCGGGGACACACCCATTGACAC
CTTCCTTATGGAGATGCTGGAGGCGCCGCACCAAATGACTTAGTAATGAACTAGTCCGTAACTTGAAAGT
ATTTCGATTTCTTGGCTTTATATATCTTGTGGAAAGGACGAGCAACTATTTACCTGGTGGAGTAAACGCG
TTAAGTCGACAATCAACCTCTGGATTACAAAATTTGTGAAAGATTGACTGGTATTCTTAACTATGTTGCT
CCTTTTACGCTATGTGGATACGCTGCTTTAATGCCTTTGTATCATGCTATTGCTTCCCGTATGGCTTTCA
TTTTCTCCTCCTTGTATAAATCCTGGTTGCTGTCTCTTTATGAGGAGTTGTGGCCCGTTGTCAGGCAACG
TGGCGTGGTGTGCACTGTGTTTGCTGACGCAACCCCCACTGGTTGGGGCATTGCCACCACCTGTCAGCTC
CTTTCCGGGACTTTCGCTTTCCCCCTCCCTATTGCCACGGCGGAACTCATCGCCGCCTGCCTTGCCCGCT
GCTGGACAGGGGCTCGGCTGTTGGGCACTGACAATTCCGTGGTGTTGTCGGGGAAATCATCGTCCTTTCC
TTGGCTGCTCGCCTGTGTTGCCACCTGGATTCTGCGCGGGACGTCCTTCTGCTACGTCCCTTCGGCCCTC
AATCCAGCGGACCTTCCTTCCCGCGGCCTGCTGCCGGCTCTGCGGCCTCTTCCGCGTCTTCGCCTTCGCC
CTCAGACGAGTCGGATCTCCCTTTGGGCCGCCTCCCCGCGTCGACTTTAAGACCAATGACTTACAAGGCA
GCTGTAGATCTTAGCCACTTTTTAAAAGAAAAGGGGGGACTGGAAGGGCTAATTCACTCCCAACGAAGAC
AAGATCTGCTTTTTGCTTGTACTGGGTCTCTCTGGTTAGACCAGATCTGAGCCTGGGAGCTCTCTGGCTA
ACTAGGGAACCCACTGCTTAAGCCTCAATAAAGCTTGCCTTGAGTGCTTCAAGTAGTGTGTGCCCGTCTG
TTGTGTGACTCTGGTAACTAGAGATCCCTCAGACCCTTTTAGTCAGTGTGGAAAATCTCTAGCAGTACGT
ATAGTAGTTCATGTCATCTTATTATTCAGTATTTATAACTTGCAAAGAAATGAATATCAGAGAGTGAGAG
GAACTTGTTTATTGCAGCTTATAATGGTTACAAATAAAGCAATAGCATCACAAATTTCACAAATAAAGCA
TTTTTTTCACTGCATTCTAGTTGTGGTTTGTCCAAACTCATCAATGTATCTTATCATGTCTGGCTCTAGC
TATCCCGCCCCTAACTCCGCCCATCCCGCCCCTAACTCCGCCCAGTTCCGCCCATTCTCCGCCCCATGGC
TGACTAATTTTTTTTATTTATGCAGAGGCCGAGGCCGCCTCGGCCTCTGAGCTATTCCAGAAGTAGTGAG
GAGGCTTTTTTGGAGGCCTAGGGACGTACCCAATTCGCCCTATAGTGAGTCGTATTACGCGCGCTCACTG
GCCGTCGTTTTACAACGTCGTGACTGGGAAAACCCTGGCGTTACCCAACTTAATCGCCTTGCAGCACATC
CCCCTTTCGCCAGCTGGCGTAATAGCGAAGAGGCCCGCACCGATCGCCCTTCCCAACAGTTGCGCAGCCT
GAATGGCGAATGGG
[124 nt withheld, positions 7085-7208]
C
[91 nt withheld, positions 7210-7300]
A
[49 nt withheld, positions 7302-7350]
CCTTTGACGTTGGAGTCCACGTTCTTT
[37 nt withheld, positions 7378-7414]
ACCCTATCTCGGTCTATTCTTTTGATTTATAAGGGATTTTGCCGATTTCGGCCTATTGGTTAAAAAATGA
GCTGATTTAACAAAAATTTAACGCGAATTTTAACAAAATATTAACGCTTACAATTTAGGTGGCACTTTTC
GGGGAAATGTGCGCGGAACCCCTATTTGTTTATTTTTCTAAATACATTCAAATATGTATCCGCTCATGAG
ACAATAACCCTGATAAATGCTTCAATAATATTGAAAAAGGAAGAGTATGAGTATTCAACATTTCCGTGTC
GCCCTTATTCCCTTTTTTGCGGCATTTTGCCTTCCTGTTTTTGCTCACCCAGAAACGCTGGTGAAAGTAA
AAGATGCTGAAGATCAGTTGGGTGCACGAGTGGGTTACATCGAACTGGATCTCAACAGCGGTAAGATCCT
TGAGAGTTTTCGCCCCGAAGAACGTTTTCCAATGATGAGCACTTTTAAAGTTCTGCTATGTGGCGCGGTA
TTATCCCGTATTGACGCCGGGCAAGAGCAACTCGGTCGCCGCATACACTATTCTCAGAATGACTTGGTTG
AGTACTCACCAGTCACAGAAAAGCATCTTACGGATGGCATGACAGTAAGAGAATTATGCAGTGCTGCCAT
AACCATGAGTGATAACACTGCGGCCAACTTACTTCTGACAACGATCGGAGGACCGAAGGAGCTAACCGCT
TTTTTGCACAACATGGGGGATCATGTAACTCGCCTTGATCGTTGGGAACCGGAGCTGAATGAAGCCATAC
CAAACGACGAGCGTGACACCACGATGCCTGTAGCAATGGCAACAACGTTGCGCAAACTATTAACTGGCGA
ACTACTTACTCTAGCTTCCCGGCAACAATTAATAGACTGGATGGAGGCGGATAAAGTTGCAGGACCACTT
CTGCGCTCGGCCCTTCCGGCTGGCTGGTTTATTGCTGATAAATCTGGAGCCGGTGAGCGTGGGTCTCGCG
GTATCATTGCAGCACTGGGGCCAGATGGTAAGCCCTCCCGTATCGTAGTTATCTACACGACGGGGAGTCA
GGCAACTATGGATGAACGAAATAGACAGATCGCTGAGATAGGTGCCTCACTGATTAAGCATTGGTAACTG
TCAGACCAAGTTTACTCATATATACTTTAGATTGATTTAAAACTTCATTTTTAATTTAAAAGGATCTAGG
TGAAGATCCTTTTTGATAATCTCATGACCAAAATCCCTTAACGTGAGTTTTCGTTCCACTGAGCGTCAGA
CCCCGTAGAAAAGATCAAAGGATCTTCTTGAGATCCTTTTTTTCTGCGCGTAATCTGCTGCTTGCAAACA
AAAAAACCACCGCTACCAGCGGTGGTTTGTTTGCCGGATCAAGAGCTACCAACTCTTTTTCCGAAGGTAA
CTGGCTTCAGCAGAGCGCAGATACCAAATACTGTTCTTCTAGTGTAGCCGTAGTTAGGCCACCACTTCAA
GAACTCTGTAGCACCGCCTACATACCTCGCTCTGCTAATCCTGTTACCAGTGGCTGCTGCCAGTGGCGAT
AAGTCGTGTCTTACCGGGTTGGACTCAAGACGATAGTTACCGGATAAGGCGCAGCGGTCGGGCTGAACGG
GGGGTTCGTGCACACAGCCCAGCTTGGAGCGAACGACCTACACCGAACTGAGATACCTACAGCGTGAGCT
ATGAGAAAGCGCCACGCTTCCCGAAGGGAGAAAGGCGGACAGGTATCCGGTAAGCGGCAGGGTCGGAACA
GGAGAGCGCACGAGGGAGCTTCCAGGGGGAAACGCCTGGTATCTTTATAGTCCTGTCGGGTTTCGCCACC
TCTGACTTGAGCGTCGATTTTTGTGATGCTCGTCAGGGGGGCGGAGCCTATGGAAAAACGCCAGCAACGC
GGCCTTTTTACGGTTCCTGGCCTTTTGCTGGCCTTTTGCTCACATGTTCTTTCCTGCGTTATCCCCTGAT
TCTGTGGATAACCGTATTACCGCCTTTGAGTGAGCTGATACCGCTCGCCGCAGCCGAACGACCGAGCGCA
GCGAGTCAGTGAGCGAGGAAGCGGAAGAGCGCCCAATACGCAAACCGCCTCTCCCCGCGCGTTGGCCGAT
TCATTAATGCAGCTGGCACGACAGGTTTCCCGACTGGAAAGCGGGCAGTGAGCGCAACGCAATTAATGTG
AGTTAGCTCACTCATTAGGCACCCCAGGCTTTACACTTTATGCTTCCGGCTCGTATGTTGTGTGGAATTG
TGAGCGGATAACAATTTCACACAGGAAACAGCTATGACCATGATTACGCCAAGCGCGCAATTAACCCTCA
CTAAAGGGAACAAAAGCTGGAGCTGCAAGC
Features (pLannotate 1.2.2; 31 found; start..end, strand, type, name):
      5..231     +  promoter       RSV promoter: Rous sarcoma virus enhancer/promoter
    232..412     +  LTR            5' LTR (truncated): truncated 5' long terminal repeat (LTR) from HIV-1
    459..584     +  misc_feature   HIV-1 Ψ: packaging signal of human immunodeficiency virus type 1
    568..931     +  CDS            HIV-1 gag (fragment): gag protein from human immunodeficiency virus 1; gag
   1077..1310    +  misc_feature   RRE: The Rev response element (RRE) of HIV-1 allows for Rev-dependent mRNA export from the nucleus to the cytoplasm.
   1687..1713    +  CDS            Rev (fragment): human immunodeficiency virus 1 (HIV-1) Rev protein; rev; enhances nuclear export of unspliced and incompletely spliced viral mRNAs
   1720..1743    +  promoter       SV40 promoter (fragment): SV40 early promoter
   1744..1815    +  promoter       SV40 promoter (fragment): SV40 enhancer and early promoter
   1839..1974    +  rep_origin     SV40 ori: SV40 origin of replication
   2020..2616    +  CDS            PuroR (fragment): puromycin N-acetyltransferase; pac from Streptomyces; confers resistance to puromycin
   2665..2782    +  misc_feature   cPPT/CTS: central polypurine tract and central termination sequence of HIV-1
   2847..2913    +  CDS            small t antigen (fragment): SV40 (simian virus 40) small t antigen
   2920..4098    +  promoter       EF-1α promoter: strong constitutive promoter for human elongation factor EF-1α
   4115..5500    +  CDS            RXRA: RXRA_HUMAN - Also known as NR2B1. Experimental evidence at protein level: Swiss-Prot protein existence level 1. Receptor for retinoic acid that acts as a transcription factor (PubMed:11162439, PubMed:11915042). Forms homo- or heterodimers with retinoic acid receptors (RARs) and binds to target response elements in response to their ligands, all-trans or 9-cis retinoic acid, to regulate gene expression in various biological processes (PubMed:10195690, PubMed:11162439, PubMed:11915042, PubMed:28167758, PubMed:17761950, PubMed:16107141, PubMed:18800767, PubMed:19167885). The RAR/RXR heterodimers
   5516..5569    +  promoter       U6 promoter (fragment): RNA polymerase III promoter for human U6 snRNA
   5611..6199    +  misc_feature   WPRE: woodchuck hepatitis virus posttranscriptional regulatory element
   6250..6269    +  misc_feature   cPPT/CTS (fragment): central polypurine tract and central termination sequence of HIV-1
   6271..6504    +  LTR            3' LTR (ΔU3): self-inactivating 3' long terminal repeat (LTR) from HIV-1
   6582..6703    +  polyA_signal   SV40 poly(A) signal: SV40 polyadenylation signal
   6743..6878    +  rep_origin     SV40 ori: SV40 origin of replication
   6899..6917    -  promoter       T7 promoter: promoter for bacteriophage T7 RNA polymerase
   6925..7080    +  CDS            lacZα (fragment): LacZα fragment of β-galactosidase; lacZ fragment
   7085..7513    +  rep_origin     f1 ori (sequence partly withheld): f1 bacteriophage origin of replication; arrow indicates direction of (+) strand synthesis
   7566..7670    +  promoter       AmpR promoter: bla
   7671..8531    +  CDS            AmpR: β-lactamase; bla; confers resistance to ampicillin, carbenicillin, and related antibiotics
   8702..9290    +  rep_origin     ori: high-copy-number ColE1/pMB1/pBR322/pUC origin of replication
   9473..9565    +  CDS            lacI (fragment): lac repressor; lacI; The lac repressor binds to the lac operator to inhibit transcription in E. coli. This inhibition can be relieved by adding lactose or isopropyl-β-D-thiogalactopyranoside (IPTG).
   9578..9599    +  protein_bind   CAP binding site: CAP binding activates transcription in the presence of cAMP. E. coli catabolite activator protein
   9614..9644    +  promoter       lac promoter: promoter for the E. coli lac operon
   9652..9668    +  protein_bind   lac operator: The lac repressor binds to the lac operator to inhibit transcription in E. coli. This inhibition can be relieved by adding lactose or isopropyl-β-D-thiogalactopyranoside (IPTG). lac repressor encoded by lacI
   9713..9731    +  promoter       T3 promoter: promoter for bacteriophage T3 RNA polymerase
