[The description below was written by a language model from this plasmid's Addgene catalogue record and pLannotate feature annotations shown in this document.]
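Description:
TFORF2199 is a lentiviral mammalian expression plasmid built on the pLX_TRC317 backbone and carrying the human RXRA open reading frame (retinoid X receptor alpha, also called NR2B1). It belongs to a barcoded transcription factor ORF collection. The plasmid is propagated in E. coli through a high-copy ColE1/pUC-type origin with ampicillin selection from the β-lactamase gene. An f1 origin and remnants of a lac/lacZα cloning region with flanking T3 and T7 promoters are also annotated in the bacterial portion. The depositor warns that the plasmid may recombine, a common concern with LTR-containing vectors.

The viral cassette follows a third-generation, self-inactivating layout. An RSV promoter drives a truncated HIV-1 5' LTR, followed by the Ψ packaging signal with a gag fragment, the Rev response element for Rev-dependent nuclear export of the genomic RNA, a cPPT/CTS element and a ΔU3 3' LTR, with an SV40 polyadenylation signal downstream. Within the transfer region, an SV40 early promoter drives puromycin N-acetyltransferase for selection of transduced cells. The strong constitutive EF-1α promoter then drives the RXRA coding sequence, and a WPRE after the ORF enhances transcript stability and expression. According to the catalogue entry, each construct in the collection carries a unique 24-bp barcode. The barcode is not annotated in the feature table, so its position cannot be stated from the record. A short U6 promoter fragment lies between the ORF and the WPRE, and its function is not stated.

The construct is intended for RXRA overexpression in mammalian cells, particularly in pooled screens where barcode readout identifies which transcription factor each cell received, as in directed differentiation studies.
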