Addgene plasmid #141967: TFORF2199
Purpose: Lentiviral vector for overexpressing transcription factor ORFs with unique 24-bp barcodes. Barcodes facilitate identification of transcription factors in pooled screens.
Depositing lab: Feng Zhang. Depositing organization: Broad Institute. Publication: A transcription factor atlas of directed differentiation. Joung J, Ma S, Tay T, Geiger-Schuller KR, Kirchgatterer PC, Verdine VK, Guo B, Arias-Garcia MA, Allen WE, Singh A, Kuksenko O, Abudayyeh OO, Gootenberg JS, Fu Z, Macrae RK, Buenrostro JD, Regev A, Zhang F. Cell. 2023 Jan 5;186(1):209-229.e26. doi: 10.1016/j.cell.2022.11.026. PubMed 36608654.
Backbone
  Vector backbone: pLX_TRC317
  Backbone manufacturer: Broad Institute Genetic Perturbation Platform
  Backbone size w/o insert (bp): 8264
  Vector type: Mammalian Expression, Lentiviral
  Selectable markers: Puromycin
Growth in bacteria
  Bacterial resistance: Ampicillin, 100 μg/mL
  Growth temperature: 37°C
  Growth strain: NEB Stable
  Copy number: High Copy
Gene/Insert
  Gene/Insert name: RXRA
  Species: H. sapiens (human)
  Insert size (bp): 1490
  Entrez Gene: RXRA (a.k.a. NR2B1, RXR-alpha, RXRalpha)
  Promoter: EF1a
  Cloning method: Unknown
  Sequencing primers: 5′ GGGTGGAGACTGAAGTTAGGCCAG; 3′ CACATAGCGTAAAAGGAGCAACATAG
Terms and licenses: Academic/Nonprofit Terms; Industry Terms: Not Available to Industry
Depositor comments: NM_002957,ENST00000481739 . The transcription factor ORF portion of this plasmid was synthesized by Genewiz. Please test multiple small colonies in case of plasmid recombination. To make this collection available in a timely manner, a portion of this collection was not fully sequenced by Addgene. If an Addgene verified full plasmid sequence is not available, please contact us prior to placing an order to request the full sequence.
How to cite: TFORF2199 was a gift from Feng Zhang (Addgene plasmid # 141967 ; http://n2t.net/addgene:141967 ; RRID:Addgene_141967)
