>Addgene plasmid #141967 | TFORF2199 | depositor partial sequence | sequence record 278038 | Insert
ACCGCCACCATGGACACCAAACATTTCCTGCCGCTCGATTTCTCCACCCAGGTGAACTCCTCCCTCACCT
CCCCGACGGGGCGAGGCTCCATGGCTGCCCCCTCGCTGCACCCGTCCCTGGGGCCTGGCATCGGCTCCCC
GGGACAGCTGCATTCTCCCATCAGCACCCTGAGCTCCCCCATCAACGGCATGGGCCCGCCTTTCTCGGTC
ATCAGCTCCCCCATGGGCCCCCACTCCATGTCGGTGCCCACCACACCCACCCTGGGCTTCAGCACTGGCA
GCCCCCAGCTCAGCTCACCTATGAACCCCGTCAGCAGCAGCGAGGACATCAAGCCCCCCCTGGGCCTCAA
TGGCGTCCTCAAGGTCCCCGCCCACCCCTCAGGAAACATGGCTTCCTTCACCAAGCACATCTGCGCCATC
TGCGGGGACCGCTCCTCAGGCAAGCACTATGGAGTGTACAGCTGCGAGGGGTGCAAGGGCTTCTTCAAGC
GGACGGTGCGCAAGGACCTGACCTACACCTGCCGCGACAACAAGGACTGCCTGATTGACAAGCGGCAGCG
GAACCGGTGCCAGTACTGCCGCTACCAGAAGTGCCTGGCCATGGGCATGAAGCGGGAAGCCGTGCAGGAG
GAGCGGCAGCGTGGCAAGGACCGGAACGAGAATGAGGTGGAGTCGACCAGCAGCGCCAACGAGGACATGC
CGGTGGAGAGGATCCTGGAGGCTGAGCTGGCCGTGGAGCCCAAGACCGAGACCTACGTGGAGGCAAACAT
GGGGCTGAACCCCAGCTCGCCGAACGACCCTGTCACCAACATTTGCCAAGCAGCCGACAAACAGCTTTTC
ACCCTGGTGGAGTGGGCCAAGCGGATCCCACACTTCTCAGAGCTGCCCCTGGACGACCAGGTCATCCTGC
TGCGGGCAGGCTGGAATGAGCTGCTCATCGCCTCCTTCTCCCACCGCTCCATCGCCGTGAAGGACGGGAT
CCTCCTGGCCACCGGGCTGCACGTCCACCGGAACAGCGCCCACAGCGCAGGGGTGGGCGCCATCTTTGAC
AGGGTGCTGACGGAGCTTGTGTCCAAGATGCGGGACATGCAGATGGACAAGACGGAGCTGGGCTGCCTGC
GCGCCATCGTCCTCTTTAACCCTGACTCCAAGGGGCTCTCGAACCCGGCCGAGGTGGAGGCGCTGAGGGA
GAAGGTCTATGCGTCCTTGGAGGCCTACTGCAAGCACAAGTACCCAGAGCAGCCGGGAAGGTTCGCTAAG
CTCTTGCTCCGCCTGCCGGCTCTGCGCTCCATCGGGCTCAAATGCCTGGAACATCTCTTCTTCTTCAAGC
TCATCGGGGACACACCCATTGACACCTTCCTTATGGAGATGCTGGAGGCGCCGCACCAAATGACTTAGTA
ATGAACTAGTCCGTAACTTGAAAGTATTTCGATTTCTTGGCTTTATATATCTTGTGGAAAGGACGAGCAA
CTATTTACCTGGTGGAGTAA
