>Addgene plasmid #141967 | TFORF2199 | depositor partial sequence | sequence record 278039 | Barcode
GCAACTATTTACCTGGTGGAGTAA
